>Addgene plasmid #152591 | pGBW-m4134488 | depositor full sequence | sequence record 295603 | Full Sequence
CACCATGGCCTACACAAGATATGTGGATAACAATTTTTGTGGGCCGGACGGATACCCTTTAGAATGCATC
AAAGATTTGCTTGCAAGGGCGGGCAAGGCTTCGTGCACTCTGTCCGAGCAGCTGGACTTCATTGATACCA
AGCGCGGTGTTTATTGTTGCCGAGAGCATGAACACGAGATAGCCTGGTATACGGAACGGTCAGAGAAAAG
TTACGAACTCCAAACCCCATTCGAGATCAAGCTAGCTAAAAAGTTTGACACTTTCAACGGCGAATGTCCC
AATTTTGTCTTTCCCCTGAACTCTATTATCAAAACAATACAGCCTCGGGTGGAGAAGAAGAAATTAGACG
GATTCATGGGGCGTATTAGGAGCGTATACCCAGTGGCCAGCCCGAATGAATGCAACCAGATGTGTCTTTC
CACACTGATGAAGTGCGATCACTGTGGCGAGACTTCTTGGCAAACCGGTGACTTCGTAAAAGCGACATGC
GAGTTTTGTGGTACCGAGAATCTGACTAAGGAGGGAGCTACCACATGCGGCTATTTGCCACAGAATGCAG
TGGTCAAGATCTACTGTCCTGCATGCCATAACTCTGAAGTCGGCCCCGAGCACTCGCTCGCCGAATATCA
CAATGAGAGCGGGCTAAAAACTATACTGAGGAAAGGAGGTCGCACCATCGCCTTTGGGGGCTGCGTTTTC
TCCTACGTGGGGTGTCATAACAAATGTGCCTATTGGGTTCCCAGAGCCTCCGCTAACATTGGGTGCAATC
ATACGGGAGTGGTCGGGGAAGGCTCAGAAGGCTTGAACGATAACCTCCTTGAAATTCTGCAAAAGGAGAA
GGTGAATATCAATATCGTTGGCGACTTCAAGTTAAATGAGGAAATCGCGATTATTCTGGCAAGTTTTTCT
GCCTCAACTAGCGCCTTTGTAGAGACAGTGAAAGGACTCGATTATAAAGCTTTCAAACAGATAGTCGAGA
GTTGTGGTAACTTCAAGGTTACAAAGGGCAAGGCTAAAAAGGGTGCTTGGAACATTGGAGAGCAGAAGTC
AATCTTGAGTCCACTGTACGCGTTTGCATCTGAGGCCGCCCGTGTGGTCAGGAGCATATTCAGTCGAACC
CTAGAAACCGCACAGAATAGCGTGCGGGTATTACAGAAGGCGGCTATTACTATTCTCGACGGTATCTCGC
AGTATTCTCTGAGACTGATCGACGCCATGATGTTTACAAGCGATCTGGCAACGAATAACTTAGTGGTCAT
GGCGTACATAACCGGAGGGGTCGTGCAACTTACCTCCCAGTGGCTAACGAACATCTTTGGGACGGTTTAC
GAGAAGCTAAAACCTGTGCTGGACTGGCTCGAAGAGAAATTCAAAGAAGGCGTGGAATTTTTGCGTGACG
GGTGGGAGATCGTAAAGTTCATATCAACATGTGCTTGCGAAATCGTTGGCGGACAAATCGTAACTTGCGC
AAAAGAGATTAAAGAATCGGTGCAGACCTTCTTTAAACTTGTTAACAAATTCCTGGCTTTGTGTGCCGAT
TCTATTATCATCGGGGGAGCAAAGCTTAAAGCCCTAAATTTAGGCGAGACATTTGTGACGCACAGTAAGG
GCCTGTATAGAAAGTGCGTGAAGAGTCGCGAAGAAACCGGACTGCTCATGCCCTTAAAAGCGCCAAAAGA
AATAATTTTCCTGGAAGGGGAGACATTGCCCACTGAAGTGCTCACTGAGGAAGTAGTTCTGAAAACTGGG
GATCTGCAACCTTTAGAGCAGCCGACCTCCGAGGCCGTCGAGGCACCTCTCGTGGGAACCCCGGTCTGTA
TTAATGGGTTGATGCTGCTCGAGATTAAGGATACCGAAAAATACTGCGCACTAGCCCCCAACATGATGGT
GACTAACAACACATTTACCCTCAAGGGAGGGGAAAACCTTTACTTTCAGTCGAAGAGGCGATGGAAAAAG
AATTTTATCGCGGTGAGTGCAGCCAACAGATTCAAAAAGATATCCTCGTCTGGTGCCCTCTAAGGATCCG
CAGGCCTCTGCTAGCTTGACTGACTGAGATACAGCGTACCTTCAGCTCACAGACATGATAAGATACATTG
ATGAGTTTGGACAAACCACAACTAGAATGCAGTGAAAAAAATGCTTTATTTGTGAAATTTGTGATGCTAT
TGCTTTATTTGTAACCATTATAAGCTGCAATAAACAAGTTAACAACAACAATTGCATTCATTTTATGTTT
CAGGTTCAGGGGGAGGTGTGGGAGGTTTTTTAAAGCAAGTAAAACCTCTACAAATGTGGTATTGGCCCAT
CTCTATCGGTATCGTAGCATAACCCCTTGGGGCCTCTAAACGGGTCTTGAGGGGTTTTTTGTGCCCCTCG
GGCCGGATTGCTATCTACCGGCATTGGCGCAGAAAAAAATGCCTGATGCGACGCTGCGCGTCTTATACTC
CCACATATGCCAGATTCAGCAACGGATACGGCTTCCCCAACTTGCCCACTTCCATACGTGTCCTCCTTAC
CAGAAATTTATCCTTAAGGTCGTCAGCTATCCTGCAGGCGATCTCTCGATTTCGATCAAGACATTCCTTT
AATGGTCTTTTCTGGACACCACTAGGGGTCAGAAGTAGTTCATCAAACTTTCTTCCCTCCCTAATCTCAT
TGGTTACCTTGGGCTATCGAAACTTAATTAACCAGTCAAGTCAGCTACTTGGCGAGATCGACTTGTCTGG
GTTTCGACTACGCTCAGAATTGCGTCAGTCAAGTTCGATCTGGTCCTTGCTATTGCACCCGTTCTCCGAT
TACGAGTTTCATTTAAATCATGTGAGCAAAAGGCCAGCAAAAGGCCAGGAACCGTAAAAAGGCCGCGTTG
CTGGCGTTTTTCCATAGGCTCCGCCCCCCTGACGAGCATCACAAAAATCGACGCTCAAGTCAGAGGTGGC
GAAACCCGACAGGACTATAAAGATACCAGGCGTTTCCCCCTGGAAGCTCCCTCGTGCGCTCTCCTGTTCC
GACCCTGCCGCTTACCGGATACCTGTCCGCCTTTCTCCCTTCGGGAAGCGTGGCGCTTTCTCATAGCTCA
CGCTGTAGGTATCTCAGTTCGGTGTAGGTCGTTCGCTCCAAGCTGGGCTGTGTGCACGAACCCCCCGTTC
AGCCCGACCGCTGCGCCTTATCCGGTAACTATCGTCTTGAGTCCAACCCGGTAAGACACGACTTATCGCC
ACTGGCAGCAGCCACTGGTAACAGGATTAGCAGAGCGAGGTATGTAGGCGGTGCTACAGAGTTCTTGAAG
TGGTGGCCTAACTACGGCTACACTAGAAGAACAGTATTTGGTATCTGCGCTCTGCTGAAGCCAGTTACCT
TCGGAAAAAGAGTTGGTAGCTCTTGATCCGGCAAACAAACCACCGCTGGTAGCGGTGGTTTTTTTGTTTG
CAAGCAGCAGATTACGCGCAGAAAAAAAGGATCTCAAGAAGATCCTTTGATCTTTTCTACGGGGTCTGAC
GCTCAGTGGAACGAAAACTCACGTTAAGGGATTTTGGTCATGAGATTATCAAAAAGGATCTTCACCTAGA
TCCTTTTAAATTAAAAATGAAGTTTTAAATCAATCTAAAGTATATATGAGTAAACTTGGTCTGACAGTTA
CCAATGCTTAATCAGTGAGGCACCTATCTCAGCGATCTGTCTATTTCGTTCATCCATAGTTGCATTTAAA
TTTCCGAACTCTCCAAGGCCCTCGTCGGAAAATCTTCAAACCTTTCGTCCGATCCATCTTGCAGGCTACC
TCTCGAACGAACTATCGCAAGTCTCTTGGCCGGCCTTGCGCCTTGGCTATTGCTTGGCAGCGCCTATCGC
CAGGTATTACTCCAATCCCGAATATCCGAGATCGGGATCACCCGAGAGAAGTTCAACCTACATCCTCAAT
CCCGATCTATCCGAGATCCGAGGAATATCGAAATCGGGGCGCGCCTGGCCTCCGCGCCGGGTTTTGGCGC
CTCCCGCGGGCGCCCCCCTCGTCACGGCGAGCGCTGCCACGTCAGACGAAGGGCGCAGGAGCGTCCTGAT
CCTTCCGCCCGGACGCTCAGGACAGCGGCCCGCTGCTCATAAGACTCGGCCTTAGAACCCCAGTATCAGC
AGAAGGACATTTTAGGACGGGACTTGGGTGACTCTAGGGCACTGGTTTTCTTTCCAGAGAGCGGAACAGG
CGAGGAAAAGTAGTCCCTTCTCGGCGATTCTGCGGAGGGATCTCCGTGGGGCGGTGAACGCCGATGATTA
TATAAGGACGCGCCGGGTGTGGCACAGCTAGTTCCGTCGCAGCCGGGATTTGGGTCGCGGTTCTTGTTTG
TGGATCGCTGTGATCGTCACTTGGTGAGTAGCGGGCTGCTGGGCTGGCCGGGGCTTTCGTGGCCGCCGGG
CCGCTCGGTGGGACGGAAGCGTGTGGAGAGACCGCCAAGGGCTGTAGTCTGGGTCCGCGAGCAAGGTTGC
CCTGAACTGGGGGTTGGGGGGAGCGCAGCAAAATGGCGGCTGTTCCCGAGTCTTGAATGGAAGACGCTTG
TGAGGCGGGCTGTGAGGTCGTTGAAACAAGGTGGGGGGCATGGTGGGCGGCAAGAACCCAAGGTCTTGAG
CCCTTCGCTAATGCGGGAAAGCTCTTATTCGGGTGAGATGGGCTGGGCACCATCTGGGGACCCTGACGTG
AAGTTTGTCACTGACTGGAGAACTCGGTTTGTCGTCTGTTGCGGGGGCGGCAGTTATGGCGGTGCCGTTG
GGCAGTGCACCCGTACCTTTGGGAGCGCGCGCCCTCGTCGTGTCGTGACGTCACCCGTTCTGTTGGCTTA
TAATGCAGGGTGGGGCCACCTGCCGGTAGGTGTGCGGTAGGCTTTTCTCCGTCGCAGGACGCAGGGTTCG
GGCCTAGGGTAGGCTCTCCTGAATCGACAGGCGCCGGACCTCTGGTGAGGGGAGGGATAAGTGAGGCGTC
AGTTTCTTTGGTCGGTTTTATGTACCTATCTTCTTAAGTAGCTGAAGCTCCGGTTTTGAACTATGCGCTC
GGGGTTGGCGAGTGTGTTTTGTGAAGTTTTTTAGGCACCTTTTGAAATGTAATCATTTGGGTCAATATGT
AATTTTCAGTGTTAGACTTGTAAATTGTCCGCTAAATTCTGGCCGTTTTTGGCTTTTTTGTTAGACAACA
TGGGTAAAAAGCCTGAACTCACCGCGACGTCTGTCGAGAAGTTTCTGATCGAAAAGTTCGACAGCGTCTC
CGACCTGATGCAGCTCTCGGAGGGCGAAGAATCTCGTGCTTTCAGCTTCGATGTAGGAGGGCGTGGATAT
GTCCTGCGGGTAAATAGCTGCGCCGATGGTTTCTACAAAGATCGTTATGTTTATCGGCACTTTGCATCCG
CCGCGCTCCCGATTCCGGAAGTGCTTGACATTGGGGAGTTCAGCGAGAGCCTGACCTATTGCATCTCCCG
CCGTGCACAGGGTGTCACGTTGCAAGACCTGCCTGAAACCGAACTGCCCGCTGTTCTGCAGCCGGTCGCG
GAGGCAATGGATGCCATCGCTGCCGCCGATCTTAGCCAGACGAGCGGGTTCGGCCCATTCGGACCGCAAG
GAATCGGTCAATACACTACATGGCGTGATTTCATATGCGCGATTGCTGATCCCCATGTGTATCACTGGCA
AACTGTGATGGACGACACCGTCAGTGCGTCCGTCGCGCAGGCTCTCGATGAGCTGATGCTTTGGGCCGAG
GACTGCCCCGAAGTCCGGCACCTCGTGCACGCGGATTTCGGCTCCAACAATGTCCTGACGGACAATGGCC
GCATAACAGCGGTCATTGACTGGAGCGAGGCGATGTTCGGGGATTCCCAATACGAGGTCGCCAACATCTT
CTTCTGGAGGCCGTGGTTGGCTTGTATGGAGCAGCAGACGCGCTACTTCGAGCGGAGGCATCCGGAGCTT
GCAGGATCGCCCCGGCTCCGGGCGTATATGCTCCGCATTGGTCTTGACCAACTCTATCAGAGCTTGGTTG
ACGGCAATTTCGATGATGCAGCTTGGGCGCAGGGTCGATGCGACGCAATCGTCCGATCCGGAGCCGGGAC
TGTCGGGCGTACACAAATCGCCCGCAGAAGCGCCGCCGTCTGGACCGATGGCTGTGTAGAAGTACTCGCC
GATAGTGGAAACCGACGCCCCAGCACTCGTCCGAGGGCAAAGGAATAAGCTAGTATGTAAGCCTAGTCTT
AGATAATAAAATCGCTATCCATCGAAGATGGATGTGTGTTGGTTTTTTGTGTGTGTAACGCTAGGCGCGC
CTGGTGTACCGAGAACGATCCTCTCAGTGCGAGTCTCGACGATCCATATCGTTGCTTGGCAGTCAGCCAG
TCGGAATCCAGCTTGGGACCCAGGAAGTCCAATCGTCAGATATTGTACTCAAGCCTGGTCACGGCAGCGT
ACCGATCTGTTTAAACCTAGATATTGATAGTCTGATCGGTCAACGTATAATCGAGTCCTAGCTTTTGCAA
ACATCTATCAAGAGACAGGATCAGCAGGAGGCTTTCGCATGAGTATTCAACATTTCCGTGTCGCCCTTAT
TCCCTTTTTTGCGGCATTTTGCCTTCCTGTTTTTGCTCACCCAGAAACGCTGGTGAAAGTAAAAGATGCT
GAAGATCAGTTGGGTGCGCGAGTGGGTTACATCGAACTGGATCTCAACAGCGGTAAGATCCTTGAGAGTT
TTCGCCCCGAAGAACGCTTTCCAATGATGAGCACTTTTAAAGTTCTGCTATGTGGCGCGGTATTATCCCG
TATTGACGCCGGGCAAGAGCAACTCGGTCGCCGCATACACTATTCTCAGAATGACTTGGTTGAGTATTCA
CCAGTCACAGAAAAGCATCTTACGGATGGCATGACAGTAAGAGAATTATGCAGTGCTGCCATAACCATGA
GTGATAACACTGCGGCCAACTTACTTCTGACAACGATTGGAGGACCGAAGGAGCTAACCGCTTTTTTGCA
CAACATGGGGGATCATGTAACTCGCCTTGATCGTTGGGAACCGGAGCTGAATGAAGCCATACCAAACGAC
GAGCGTGACACCACGATGCCTGTAGCAATGGCAACAACCTTGCGTAAACTATTAACTGGCGAACTACTTA
CTCTAGCTTCCCGGCAACAGTTGATAGACTGGATGGAGGCGGATAAAGTTGCAGGACCACTTCTGCGCTC
GGCCCTTCCGGCTGGCTGGTTTATTGCTGATAAATCTGGAGCCGGTGAGCGTGGGTCTCGCGGTATCATT
GCAGCACTGGGGCCAGATGGTAAGCCCTCCCGTATCGTAGTTATCTACACGACGGGGAGTCAGGCAACTA
TGGATGAACGAAATAGACAGATCGCTGAGATAGGTGCCTCACTGATTAAGCATTGGTAACCGATTCTAGG
TGCATTGGCGCAGAAAAAAATGCCTGATGCGACGCTGCGCGTCTTATACTCCCACATATGCCAGATTCAG
CAACGGATACGGCTTCCCCAACTTGCCCACTTCCATACGTGTCCTCCTTACCAGAAATTTATCCTTAAGA
TCGTTTAAACTCGACTCTGGCTCTATCGAATCTCCGTCGTTTCGAGCTTACGCGAACAGCCGTGGCGCTC
ATTTGCTCGTCGGGCATCGAATCTCGTCAGCTATCGTCAGCTTACCTTTTTGGCAGCGATCGCGGCTCCC
GACATCTTGGACCATTAGCTCCACAGGTATCTTCTTCCCTCTAGTGGTCATAACAGCAGCTTCAGCTACC
TCTCAATTCAAAAAACCCCTCAAGACCCGTTTAGAGGCCCCAAGGGGTTATGCTATCAATCGTTGCGTTA
CACACACAAAAAACCAACACACATCCATCTTCGATGGATAGCGATTTTATTATCTAACTGCTGATCGAGT
GTAGCCAGATCTAGTAATCAATTACGGGGTCATTAGTTCATAGCCCATATATGGAGTTCCGCGTTACATA
ACTTACGGTAAATGGCCCGCCTGGCTGACCGCCCAACGACCCCCGCCCATTGACGTCAATAATGACGTAT
GTTCCCATAGTAACGCCAATAGGGACTTTCCATTGACGTCAATGGGTGGAGTATTTACGGTAAACTGCCC
ACTTGGCAGTACATCAAGTGTATCATATGCCAAGTACGCCCCCTATTGACGTCAATGACGGTAAATGGCC
CGCCTGGCATTATGCCCAGTACATGACCTTATGGGACTTTCCTACTTGGCAGTACATCTACGTATTAGTC
ATCGCTATTACCATGCTGATGCGGTTTTGGCAGTACATCAATGGGCGTGGATAGCGGTTTGACTCACGGG
GATTTCCAAGTCTCCACCCCATTGACGTCAATGGGAGTTTGTTTTGGCACCAAAATCAACGGGACTTTCC
AAAATGTCGTAACAACTCCGCCCCATTGACGCAAATGGGCGGTAGGCGTGTACGGTGGGAGGTCTATATA
AGCAGAGCTGGTTTAGTGAACCGTCAGATCAGATCTTTGTCGATCCTACCATCCACTCGACACACCCGCC
AGCGGCCGC
Features (pLannotate 1.2.2; 20 found; start..end, strand, type, name):
      8..1921    +  CDS            R1A_SARS2 (fragment): Experimental evidence at protein level: Swiss-Prot protein existence level 1. [Non-structural protein 10]: Plays a pivotal role in viral transcription by stimulating both nsp14 3'-5' exoribonuclease and nsp16 2'-O-methyltransferase activities. Therefore plays an essential role in viral mRNAs cap methylation. From Severe acute respiratory syndrome coronavirus 2 (2019-nCoV) (SARS-CoV-2).
   1949..1965    +  CDS            CBP (fragment): calmodulin-binding peptide derived from skeletal muscle myosin light chain kinase; binds calmodulin with nanomolar affinity in the presence of calcium
   2089..2210    -  polyA_signal   SV40 poly(A) signal: SV40 polyadenylation signal
   2233..2302    -  CDS            large T antigen (fragment): large T antigen from SV40 (simian virus 40)
   2325..2371    +  terminator     T7 terminator: transcription terminator for bacteriophage T7 RNA polymerase
   2401..2537    +  terminator     rrnG terminator: transcription terminator from the E. coli ribosomal RNA rrnG operon (Albrechtsen et al., 1991)
   2582..2653    +  misc_feature   3' β-globin insulator: insulator downstream of the human β-globin locus (Farrell et al., 2002)
   2879..3467    -  rep_origin     ori: high-copy-number ColE1/pMB1/pBR322/pUC origin of replication
   3639..3703    -  CDS            bla(M) (fragment): β-lactamase lacking the signal sequence; bla(M); allows cytosolic expression of β-lactamase
   3967..5176    +  promoter       UbC promoter: human ubiquitin C promoter
   5186..6207    +  CDS            HygR (fragment): hygromycin B phosphotransferase confers resistance to hygromycin
   6235..6283    +  polyA_signal   poly(A) signal: synthetic polyadenylation signal
   6549..7409    +  CDS            AmpR: β-lactamase; bla; confers resistance to ampicillin, carbenicillin, and related antibiotics
   7422..7558    +  terminator     rrnG terminator: transcription terminator from the E. coli ribosomal RNA rrnG operon (Albrechtsen et al., 1991)
   7703..7774    +  misc_feature   5' β-globin insulator: insulator upstream of the human β-globin locus (Farrell et al., 2002)
   7779..7825    -  terminator     T7 terminator: transcription terminator for bacteriophage T7 RNA polymerase
   7843..7891    -  polyA_signal   poly(A) signal: synthetic polyadenylation signal
   7972..8275    +  enhancer       CMV enhancer: human cytomegalovirus immediate early enhancer
   8348..8365    -  promoter       CMV promoter (fragment): human cytomegalovirus (CMV) immediate early promoter
   8428..8479    +  promoter       CMVd2 promoter: truncated human cytomegalovirus (CMV) immediate early promoter that yields moderately reduced expression relative to the full-length promoter
