[The description below was written by a language model from this plasmid's Addgene catalogue record and pLannotate feature annotations shown in this document.]
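Description:
pGBW-m4134488 is a mammalian expression plasmid built on the pTwist_CMV_Hygro_6 backbone that carries the wild-type coding sequence for SARS-CoV-2 nsp2, a mature non-structural protein released from the ORF1ab replicase polyprotein. The full sequence record is about 8.5 kb, with an insert of roughly 1.9 kb. In bacteria it is maintained at high copy through a ColE1/pUC-type origin and selected with ampicillin via an intact β-lactamase (AmpR) gene. For mammalian cells it carries a separate hygromycin B phosphotransferase cassette, driven by the human ubiquitin C promoter and closed by a synthetic poly(A) signal, which allows selection of stably transfected populations.

The nsp2 open reading frame sits downstream of the CMV immediate-early enhancer and promoter elements and is followed by an SV40 polyadenylation signal. The automated annotation matches the insert to a fragment of the replicase polyprotein 1a. The functional text attached to that hit refers to nsp10, but this is generic polyprotein annotation and not a description of the insert, which the catalogue identifies as nsp2. According to the catalogue, the backbone supplies a C-terminal tag consisting of a TEV protease cleavage site and a calmodulin-binding peptide (CBP). The feature table detects only a short CBP fragment just after the coding sequence and does not annotate the TEV site. Such a tag permits calcium-dependent capture on calmodulin resin followed by proteolytic removal. The expression unit is flanked by β-globin insulator elements and by bacterial T7 and rrnG terminators plus a synthetic poly(A) signal, which limit transcriptional read-through between modules. The construct is suited to expressing tagged nsp2 in mammalian cells, for example for affinity purification or interaction studies, although the record states only the expression purpose.
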