Addgene plasmid #152591: pGBW-m4134488
Purpose: Mammalian expression plasmid for SARS-CoV-2 nsp2
Depositing lab: Ginkgo Bioworks & Benjie Chen. Depositing organization: Ginkgo Bioworks.
Backbone
  Vector backbone: pTwist_CMV_Hygro_6
  Backbone size w/o insert (bp): 6525
  Vector type: Mammalian Expression
  Selectable markers: Hygromycin
Growth in bacteria
  Bacterial resistance: Ampicillin, 100 μg/mL
  Growth temperature: 37°C
  Growth strain: DH5alpha
  Copy number: High Copy
Gene/Insert
  Gene/Insert name: SARS-CoV-2 nsp2
  Species: Severe acute respiratory syndrome coronavirus 2
  Insert size (bp): 1913
  Mutation: wt
  Entrez Gene: ORF1ab (a.k.a. GU280_gp01)
  Promoter: CMV
  Tag / fusion protein: Cleavable TEV;CBP (C terminal on backbone)
  Cloning method: Unknown
Resource information
  A portion of this plasmid was derived from a plasmid made by: GinkgoBioworks
Depositor comments: NCBI reference sequence: YP_009725298.1
How to cite: pGBW-m4134488 was a gift from Ginkgo Bioworks & Benjie Chen (Addgene plasmid # 152591 ; http://n2t.net/addgene:152591 ; RRID:Addgene_152591)
